Addgene plasmid #114192: Paxillin_PSCFP2_ mEOS2
Purpose: studying focal adhesion proteins by superresolution microscopy (PALM) with dual labelling
Depositing lab: Aleksandra Radenovic. Depositing organization: Swiss Federal Institute of Technology (EPFL).
Backbone
  Vector backbone: pmEOS2-Paxillin
  Modifications to backbone: PSCFP2 has been PCR amplified then cloned into PXN-meos2 plasmid using EcoRI and BamHI RE.
  Vector type: Mammalian Expression
  Selectable markers: Neomycin (select with G418)
Growth in bacteria
  Bacterial resistance: Kanamycin, 50 μg/mL
  Growth temperature: 37°C
  Growth strain: DH5alpha
  Copy number: Unknown
Gene/Insert
  Gene/Insert name: Paxillin (alt name: PXN)
  Species: G. gallus (chicken)
  Entrez Gene: PXN (a.k.a. TGFB1I1)
  Promoter: SV40
  Tag / fusion protein: PS-CFP2 (C terminal on insert); mEos2 (C terminal on insert)
  Cloning method: Restriction Enzyme; 5′ cloning site EcoRI (not destroyed); 3′ cloning site BamHI (not destroyed)
  Sequencing primers: 5′ unknown
Terms and licenses: Academic/Nonprofit Terms; Industry Terms: Not Available to Industry
How to cite: Paxillin_PSCFP2_ mEOS2 was a gift from Aleksandra Radenovic (Addgene plasmid # 114192 ; http://n2t.net/addgene:114192 ; RRID:Addgene_114192)
