[The description below was written by a language model from this plasmid's Addgene catalogue record and pLannotate feature annotations shown in this document.]
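Description:
Paxillin_PSCFP2_ mEOS2 is a mammalian expression plasmid of about 7.1 kb, built on the pmEOS2-Paxillin backbone, an N1-type fluorescent-protein fusion vector layout. It encodes chicken (Gallus gallus) paxillin (PXN), a focal adhesion adaptor protein, followed in the same orientation by two photoconvertible fluorescent proteins. PS-CFP2, a photoconvertible protein derived from Aequorea coerulescens, was PCR-amplified and inserted between EcoRI and BamHI downstream of paxillin. The green-to-red photoswitchable monomer mEos2 follows it. Both are recorded as C-terminal tags on the insert, so the intended product is a tandem paxillin–PS-CFP2–mEos2 fusion.

The catalogue entry lists SV40 as the promoter. In the annotated sequence, however, the CMV immediate-early enhancer and promoter sit directly upstream of the paxillin coding sequence, while the SV40 early promoter lies in front of the resistance gene. CMV therefore appears to be the element driving the fusion, with transcripts terminated by an SV40 polyadenylation signal. The single NeoR/KanR gene (Tn5 aminoglycoside phosphotransferase) is preceded by both a bacterial bla promoter and the SV40 promoter and is followed by the HSV TK poly(A) signal. It confers kanamycin resistance in E. coli and allows G418 selection in mammalian cells. Propagation relies on a high-copy ColE1/pUC-type origin, and an f1 origin is also present. The short fragments annotated as RSF ori, large T antigen, ble and bGH poly(A) are most likely backbone remnants or partial matches rather than functional parts.

The stated purpose is the study of focal adhesion proteins by PALM super-resolution microscopy with dual labelling.
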