Features (pLannotate 1.2.2; 17 found; start..end, strand, type, name):
      1..30      +  rep_origin     RSF ori (fragment): Plasmids containing the RSF 1030 origin of replication can be propagated in E. coli cells that contain additional plasmids with compatible origins.
     98..401     +  enhancer       CMV enhancer: human cytomegalovirus immediate early enhancer
    402..605     +  promoter       CMV promoter: human cytomegalovirus (CMV) immediate early promoter
    637..2313    +  CDS            PXN: PAXI_CHICK - Experimental evidence at protein level: Swiss-Prot protein existence level 1. Cytoskeletal protein involved in actin-membrane attachment at sites of cell adhesion to the extracellular matrix (focal adhesion). Binds in vitro to vinculin as well as to the SH3 domain of c-SRC and, when tyrosine phosphorylated, to the SH2 domain of v-CRK. From Gallus gallus (Chicken).
   2313..2335    +  misc_feature   MCS (fragment): multiple cloning site
   2374..3087    +  CDS            PS-CFP2: PS-CFP2 is a photoconvertible blue fluorescent protein, derived from Aequorea coerulescens.
   3112..3792    +  CDS            mEos2: monomeric variant of green-to-red photoswitchable fluorescent protein EosFP (McKinney et al., 2009)
   3808..3891    +  CDS            large T antigen (fragment): large T antigen from SV40 (simian virus 40)
   3914..4035    +  polyA_signal   SV40 poly(A) signal: SV40 polyadenylation signal
   4069..4497    -  rep_origin     f1 ori (sequence partly withheld): f1 bacteriophage origin of replication; arrow indicates direction of (+) strand synthesis
   4524..4628    +  promoter       AmpR promoter: bla
   4630..4987    +  promoter       SV40 promoter: SV40 enhancer and early promoter
   5022..5816    +  CDS            NeoR/KanR: aminoglycoside phosphotransferase from Tn5; aph(3')-II (or nptII); confers resistance to neomycin, kanamycin, and G418 (Geneticin®)
   5837..5989    +  CDS            ble (fragment): BLE_KLEPN - Experimental evidence at protein level: Swiss-Prot protein existence level 1. Binding protein with a strong affinity to the bleomycin family of antibiotics. Binds to CL990; an antimitotic-antibiotic compound. From Klebsiella pneumoniae.
   6048..6095    +  polyA_signal   HSV TK poly(A) signal: herpes simplex virus thymidine kinase polyadenylation signal (Cole and Stacy, 1985)
   6186..6202    -  polyA_signal   bGH poly(A) signal (fragment): bovine growth hormone polyadenylation signal
   6424..7012    +  rep_origin     ori: high-copy-number ColE1/pMB1/pBR322/pUC origin of replication
>Addgene plasmid #114192 | Paxillin_PSCFP2_ mEOS2 | addgene full sequence | sequence record 225613 | Addgene NGS Result
CCCTGATTCTGTGGATAACCGTATTACCGCCATGCATTAGTTATTAATAGTAATCAATTACGGGGTCATT
AGTTCATAGCCCATATATGGAGTTCCGCGTTACATAACTTACGGTAAATGGCCCGCCTGGCTGACCGCCC
AACGACCCCCGCCCATTGACGTCAATAATGACGTATGTTCCCATAGTAACGCCAATAGGGACTTTCCATT
GACGTCAATGGGTGGAGTATTTACGGTAAACTGCCCACTTGGCAGTACATCAAGTGTATCATATGCCAAG
TACGCCCCCTATTGACGTCAATGACGGTAAATGGCCCGCCTGGCATTATGCCCAGTACATGACCTTATGG
GACTTTCCTACTTGGCAGTACATCTACGTATTAGTCATCGCTATTACCATGGTGATGCGGTTTTGGCAGT
ACATCAATGGGCGTGGATAGCGGTTTGACTCACGGGGATTTCCAAGTCTCCACCCCATTGACGTCAATGG
GAGTTTGTTTTGGCACCAAAATCAACGGGACTTTCCAAAATGTCGTAACAACTCCGCCCCATTGACGCAA
ATGGGCGGTAGGCGTGTACGGTGGGAGGTCTATATAAGCAGAGCTGGTTTAGTGAACCGTCAGATCCGCT
AGCACCATGGACGACCTCGATGCCTTACTGGCAGACCTGGAATCCACCACCTCGCATATCTCTAAGCGAC
CGGTGTTTCTAACAGAGGAAACGCCTTACTCCTACCCAACTGGAAACCATACGTACCAGGAGATTGCTGT
GCCACCGCCGGTGCCCCCGCCGCCTTCCAGTGAGGCCCTAAATGGCACTGTGATTGACCCCTTAGACCAG
TGGCAACCCAGCGTGTCCAGATACGGCCACCAGCAACCTCAGTCCCAGTCTCCGATATACAGCTCTAGTG
CCAAAAGCTCCAGTGCCTCTGTTCCTAGAGACGGGCTCAGCTCCCCTTCTCCCCGTGCCAGTGAGGAGGA
ACACGTGTACAGCTTCCCAAACAAGCAGAAGTCTGCAGAACCATCTCCCACAATGACCAGCACCTCCCTG
GGCAGCAACCTCTCGGAACTGGACAGGCTTCTCCTGGAACTGAATGCTGTTCAACATAATCCCCCCAGTG
GCTTCTCAGCAGATGAAGTCAGCAGAAGCCCATCACTGCCCAATGTGACCGGACCTCACTATGTCATCCC
AGAGAGCAGCAGCTCTGCAGGAGGGAAGGCTGCACCCCCTACAAAAGAAAAACCAAAGCGGAATGGTGGG
CGTGGGATTGAAGATGTGCGTCCCAGTGTGGAGAGCCTGCTGGATGAGCTGGAGAGCTCTGTGCCAAGCC
CAGTCCCTGCAATCACTGTGAGCCAAGGGGAGGTGAGCAGCCCCCAGCGTGTCAACGCCAGTCAGCAGCA
GACCCGTATCTCTGCTTCTTCAGCTACACGAGAACTGGATGAGCTGATGGCGTCCCTCTCTGACTTTAAG
TTCATGGCACAGGGGAAAGCCGGCGGCAGCAGCTCCCCACCATCCACCACCCCAAAGCCTGGCAGTCAGC
TGGACACCATGCTGGGAAGTCTGCAGTCTGACCTGAACAAACTGGGGGTAGCGACGGTCGCCAAGGGTGT
GTGCGGAGCCTGCAAGAAGCCGATTGCTGGGCAGGTAGTTACAGCCATGGGGAAGACCTGGCACCCTGAG
CACTTCGTCTGCACCCACTGCCAGGAGGAGATTGGATCACGGAACTTCTTTGAGCGGGATGGGCAGCCCT
ACTGTGAGAAGGACTATCACAACCTCTTCTCTCCTCGCTGCTACTACTGCAATGGGCCAATCCTTGATAA
AGTGGTGACGGCTTTGGACAGGACGTGGCACCCTGAACACTTTTTCTGTGCCCAGTGTGGAGTTTTCTTT
GGACCTGAAGGATTTCATGAGAAGGATGGCAAAGCCTATTGCCGCAAGGACTACTTTGACATGTTTGCTC
CCAAGTGTGGAGGCTGTGCCCGGGCTATCCTGGAAAATTACATTTCTGCCTTAAACACCCTGTGGCACCC
TGAGTGCTTTGTCTGTCGGGAATGTTTCACACCGTTCATCAACGGCAGCTTCTTCGAGCACGACGGGCAG
CCCTACTGCGAGGTGCATTACCACGAGCGCCGCGGCTCGCTGTGCTCTGGCTGCCAGAAGCCCATCACGG
GACGCTGCATCACTGCCATGGGCAAGAAATTTCACCCCGAACACTTTGTCTGTGCCTTCTGCCTCAAGCA
GCTCAACAAAGGAACCTTCAAAGAACAGAACGACAAGCCCTACTGTCAGAACTGCTTTCTCAAACTCTTC
TGTCTCGAGCTCAAGCTTCGAATTCGCGAACCGTCAGATCCGCTAGCGCTACCGGTCGCCACCATGAGCA
AGGGCGCCGAGCTGTTCACCGGCATCGTGCCCATCCTGATCGAGCTGAATGGCGATGTGAATGGCCACAA
GTTCAGCGTGAGCGGCGAGGGCGAGGGCGATGCCACCTACGGCAAGCTGACCCTGAAGTTCATCTGCACC
ACCGGCAAGCTGCCTGTGCCCTGGCCCACCCTGGTGGCCACCCTGAGCTACGGCGTGCAGTGCTTCTCAC
GCTACCCCGATCACATGAAGCAGCACGACTTCTTCAAGAGCGCCATGCCTGAGGGCTACATCCAGGAGCG
CACCATCTTCTTCGAGGATGACGGCAACTACAAGACGCGCGCCGAGGTGAAGTTCGAGGGCGATACCCTG
GTGAGTCGCATCGAGCTGACCGGCACTGATTTCAAGGAGGATGGCAACATCCTGGGCAATAAGATGGAGT
ACAACTACAACGCCACCAATGTGTACATCGTGGCCGACAAGGCCAGGAATGGCATCAAGGTGAACTTCAA
GGTCCGCCACAACATCAAGGATGGCAGCGTGCAGCTGGCCGACCACTACCAGCAGAATACCCCCATCGGC
GATGGCCCTGTGCTGCTGCCCGATAACCACTACCTGTCCACCCAGAGCGCCCTGTCCAAGGACCCCAACG
AGAAGCGCGATCACATGATCTACCTCGAGTTCGTGACCGCCGCCGCCATCACCCACGGCATGGATGAGCT
GTACAAGTCCGGGGATCCACCGGTCGCCACCATGAGTGCGATTAAGCCAGACATGAAGATCAAACTCCGT
ATGGAAGGCAACGTAAACGGGCACCACTTTGTGATCGACGGAGATGGTACAGGCAAGCCTTTTGAGGGAA
AACAGAGTATGGATCTTGAAGTCAAAGAGGGCGGACCTCTGCCTTTTGCCTTTGATATCCTGACCACTGC
ATTCCATTACGGCAACAGGGTATTCGCCAAATATCCAGACAACATACAAGACTATTTTAAGCAGTCGTTT
CCTAAGGGGTATTCGTGGGAACGAAGCTTGACTTTCGAAGACGGGGGCATTTGCATTGCCAGAAACGACA
TAACAATGGAAGGGGACACTTTCTATAATAAAGTTCGATTTTATGGTACCAACTTTCCCGCCAATGGTCC
AGTTATGCAGAAGAAGACGCTGAAATGGGAGCCCTCCACTGAGAAAATGTATGTGCGTGATGGAGTGCTG
ACGGGTGATATTCATATGGCTTTGTTGCTTGAAGGAAATGCCCATTACCGATGTGACTTCAGAACTACTT
ACAAAGCTAAGGAGAAGGGTGTCAAGTTACCAGGCTACCACTTTGTGGACCACTGCATTGAGATTTTAAG
CCATGACAAAGATTACAACAAGGTTAAGCTGTATGAGCATGCTGTTGCTCATTCTGGATTGCCTGACAAT
GCCAGACGATAAGCGGCCGCGACTCTAGATCATAATCAGCCATACCACATTTGTAGAGGTTTTACTTGCT
TTAAAAAACCTCCCACACCTCCCCCTGAACCTGAAACATAAAATGAATGCAATTGTTGTTGTTAACTTGT
TTATTGCAGCTTATAATGGTTACAAATAAAGCAATAGCATCACAAATTTCACAAATAAAGCATTTTTTTC
ACTGCATTCTAGTTGTGGTTTGTCCAAACTCATCAATGTATCTTAAGGCGTAAATTGTAAGCGTTAATAT
TTTGTTAAAATTCGCGTTAAATTTTTGTTAAATCAGCTCATTTTTTAACCAATAGGCCGAAATCGGCAAA
ATCCCTTATAAATCAAAAGAATAGACCGAGATAGGGT
[37 nt withheld, positions 4168-4204]
AAAGAACGTGGACTCCAACGTCAAAGG
[49 nt withheld, positions 4232-4280]
T
[91 nt withheld, positions 4282-4372]
G
[124 nt withheld, positions 4374-4497]
CAGGTGGCACTTTTCGGGGAAATGTGCGCGGAACCCCTATTTGTTTATTTTTCTAAATACATTCAAATAT
GTATCCGCTCATGAGACAATAACCCTGATAAATGCTTCAATAATATTGAAAAAGGAAGAGTCCTGAGGCG
GAAAGAACCAGCTGTGGAATGTGTGTCAGTTAGGGTGTGGAAAGTCCCCAGGCTCCCCAGCAGGCAGAAG
TATGCAAAGCATGCATCTCAATTAGTCAGCAACCAGGTGTGGAAAGTCCCCAGGCTCCCCAGCAGGCAGA
AGTATGCAAAGCATGCATCTCAATTAGTCAGCAACCATAGTCCCGCCCCTAACTCCGCCCATCCCGCCCC
TAACTCCGCCCAGTTCCGCCCATTCTCCGCCCCATGGCTGACTAATTTTTTTTATTTATGCAGAGGCCGA
GGCCGCCTCGGCCTCTGAGCTATTCCAGAAGTAGTGAGGAGGCTTTTTTGGAGGCCTAGGCTTTTGCAAA
GATCGATCAAGAGACAGGATGAGGATCGTTTCGCATGATTGAACAAGATGGATTGCACGCAGGTTCTCCG
GCCGCTTGGGTGGAGAGGCTATTCGGCTATGACTGGGCACAACAGACAATCGGCTGCTCTGATGCCGCCG
TGTTCCGGCTGTCAGCGCAGGGGCGCCCGGTTCTTTTTGTCAAGACCGACCTGTCCGGTGCCCTGAATGA
ACTGCAAGACGAGGCAGCGCGGCTATCGTGGCTGGCCACGACGGGCGTTCCTTGCGCAGCTGTGCTCGAC
GTTGTCACTGAAGCGGGAAGGGACTGGCTGCTATTGGGCGAAGTGCCGGGGCAGGATCTCCTGTCATCTC
ACCTTGCTCCTGCCGAGAAAGTATCCATCATGGCTGATGCAATGCGGCGGCTGCATACGCTTGATCCGGC
TACCTGCCCATTCGACCACCAAGCGAAACATCGCATCGAGCGAGCACGTACTCGGATGGAAGCCGGTCTT
GTCGATCAGGATGATCTGGACGAAGAGCATCAGGGGCTCGCGCCAGCCGAACTGTTCGCCAGGCTCAAGG
CGAGCATGCCCGACGGCGAGGATCTCGTCGTGACCCATGGCGATGCCTGCTTGCCGAATATCATGGTGGA
AAATGGCCGCTTTTCTGGATTCATCGACTGTGGCCGGCTGGGTGTGGCGGACCGCTATCAGGACATAGCG
TTGGCTACCCGTGATATTGCTGAAGAGCTTGGCGGCGAATGGGCTGACCGCTTCCTCGTGCTTTACGGTA
TCGCCGCTCCCGATTCGCAGCGCATCGCCTTCTATCGCCTTCTTGACGAGTTCTTCTGAGCGGGACTCTG
GGGTTCGAAATGACCGACCAAGCGACGCCCAACCTGCCATCACGAGATTTCGATTCCACCGCCGCCTTCT
ATGAAAGGTTGGGCTTCGGAATCGTTTTCCGGGACGCCGGCTGGATGATCCTCCAGCGCGGGGATCTCAT
GCTGGAGTTCTTCGCCCACCCTAGGGGGAGGCTAACTGAAACACGGAAGGAGACAATACCGGAAGGAACC
CGCGCTATGACGGCAATAAAAAGACAGAATAAAACGCACGGTGTTGGGTCGTTTGTTCATAAACGCGGGG
TTCGGTCCCAGGGCTGGCACTCTGTCGATACCCCACCGAGACCCCATTGGGGCCAATACGCCCGCGTTTC
TTCCTTTTCCCCACCCCACCCCCCAAGTTCGGGTGAAGGCCCAGGGCTCGCAGCCAACGTCGGGGCGGCA
GGCCCTGCCATAGCCTCAGGTTACTCATATATACTTTAGATTGATTTAAAACTTCATTTTTAATTTAAAA
GGATCTAGGTGAAGATCCTTTTTGATAATCTCATGACCAAAATCCCTTAACGTGAGTTTTCGTTCCACTG
AGCGTCAGACCCCGTAGAAAAGATCAAAGGATCTTCTTGAGATCCTTTTTTTCTGCGCGTAATCTGCTGC
TTGCAAACAAAAAAACCACCGCTACCAGCGGTGGTTTGTTTGCCGGATCAAGAGCTACCAACTCTTTTTC
CGAAGGTAACTGGCTTCAGCAGAGCGCAGATACCAAATACTGTTCTTCTAGTGTAGCCGTAGTTAGGCCA
CCACTTCAAGAACTCTGTAGCACCGCCTACATACCTCGCTCTGCTAATCCTGTTACCAGTGGCTGCTGCC
AGTGGCGATAAGTCGTGTCTTACCGGGTTGGACTCAAGACGATAGTTACCGGATAAGGCGCAGCGGTCGG
GCTGAACGGGGGGTTCGTGCACACAGCCCAGCTTGGAGCGAACGACCTACACCGAACTGAGATACCTACA
GCGTGAGCTATGAGAAAGCGCCACGCTTCCCGAAGGGAGAAAGGCGGACAGGTATCCGGTAAGCGGCAGG
GTCGGAACAGGAGAGCGCACGAGGGAGCTTCCAGGGGGAAACGCCTGGTATCTTTATAGTCCTGTCGGGT
TTCGCCACCTCTGACTTGAGCGTCGATTTTTGTGATGCTCGTCAGGGGGGCGGAGCCTATGGAAAAACGC
CAGCAACGCGGCCTTTTTACGGTTCCTGGCCTTTTGCTGGCCTTTTGCTCACATGTTCTTTCCTGCGTTA
TC
